>Addgene plasmid #133725 | pLB(N)CX AT-CH3-FLAG-HA WY | addgene full sequence | sequence record 276050 | Addgene NGS Result
GACATTGATTATTGACTAGTTATTAATAGTAATCAATTACGGGGTCATTAGTTCATAGCCCATATATGGA
GTTCCGCGTTACATAACTTACGGTAAATGGCCCGCCTGGCTGACCGCCCAACGACCCCCGCCCATTGACG
TCAATAATGACGTATGTTCCCATAGTAACGCCAATAGGGACTTTCCATTGACGTCAATGGGTGGAGTATT
TACGGTAAACTGCCCACTTGGCAGTACATCAAGTGTATCATATGCCAAGTACGCCCCCTATTGACGTCAA
TGACGGTAAATGGCCCGCCTGGCATTATGCCCAGTACATGACCTTATGGGACTTTCCTACTTGGCAGTAC
ATCTACGTATTAGTCATCGCTATTACCATGGTGATGCGGTTTTGGCAGTACATCAATGGGCGTGGATAGC
GGTTTGACTCACGGGGATTTCCAAGTCTCCACCCCATTGACGTCAATGGGAGTTTGTTTTGGCACCAAAA
TCAACGGGACTTTCCAAAATGTCGTAACAACTCCGCCCCATTGACGCAAATGGGCGGTAGGCGTGTACGG
TGGGAGGTCTATATAAGCAGAGCTCGTTTAGTGAACCGTCAGATCGCCTGGAGACGCCATCCACGCTGTT
TTGACCTCCATAGAAGACACCGGGACCGATCCAGCCTCCGCGGCCCCAAGCTTTGAACCATGGCCCAGAA
CAGGTATCATTTCTGTGAGAAGTGTTTCAATGAGATCCAAGGGGAGAGCGTTTCTTTGGGGGATGACCCT
TCCCAGCCTCAAACTACAATAAATAAAGAACAATTTTCCAAGAGAAAAAATGACACACTGGATCCTGAAC
TGTTTGTTGAATGTACAGAGTGCGGAAGAAAGATGCATCAGATCTGTGTCCTTCACCATGAGATCATCTG
GCCTGCTGGATTCGTCTGTGATGGCTGTTTAAAGAAAAGTGCACGAACTAGGAAAGAAAATAAGTTTTCT
GCTAAAAGGTTGCCATCTACCAGACTTGGCACCTTTCTAGAGAATCGTGTGAATGACTTTCTGAGGCGAC
AGAATCACCCTGAGTCAGGAGAGGTCACTGTTAGAGTAGTTCATGCTTCTGACAAAACCGTGGAAGTAAA
ACCAGGCATGAAAGCAAGGTTTGTGGACAGTGGAGAGATGGCAGAATCCTTTCCATACCGAACCAAAGCC
CTCTTTGCCTTTGAAGAAATTGATGGTGTTGACCTGTGCTTCTTTGGCATGCATGTTCAAGAGTATGGCT
CTGACTGCCCTCCACCCAACCAGAGGAGAGTATACATATCTTACCTCGATAGTGTTCATTTCTTCCGTCC
TAAATGCTTGAGGACTGCAGTCTATCATGAAATCCTAATTGGATATTTAGAATATGTCAAGAAATTAGGT
TACACAACAGGGCATATTTGGGCATGTCCACCAAGTGAGGGAGATGATTATATCTTCCATTGCCATCCTC
CTGACCAGAAGATACCCAAGCCCAAGCGACTGCAGGAAGCTAGCAAAAAAATGCTTGACAAGGCTGTATC
AGAGCGTATTGTCCATGACTACAAGGATATTTTTAAACAAGCTACTGAAGATAGATTAACAAGTGCAAAG
GAATTGCCTTATTTCGAGGGTGATTTCTGGCCCAATGTTCTGGAAGAAAGCATTAAGGAACTGGAACAGG
AGGAAGAAGAGAGAAAACGAGAGGAAAACACCAGCAATGAAAGCACAGATGTGACCAAGGGAGACAGCAA
AAATGCTAAAAAGAAGAATAATAAGAAAACCAGCAAAAATAAGAGCAGCCTGAGTAGGGGCAACAAGAAG
AAACCCGGGATGCCCAATGTATCTAACGACCTCTCACAGAAACTATATGCCACCATGGAGAAGCATAAAG
AGGTCTTCTTTGTGATCCGCCTCATTGCTGGCCCTGCTGCCAACTCCCTGCCTCCCATTGTTGATCCTGA
TCCTCTCATCCCCTGCGATCTGATGGATGGTCGGGATGCGTTTCTCACGCTGGCAAGGGACAAGCACCTG
GAGTTCTCTTCACTCCGAAGAGCCCAGTGGTCCACCATGTGCATGCTGGTGGAGCTGCACACGCAGAGCC
AGGACCGCTTTGTCTACACCTGCAATGAATGCAAGCACCATGTGGAGACACGCTGGCACTGTACTGTCTG
TGAGGATTATGACTTGTGTATCACCTGCTATAACACTAAAAACCATGACCACAAAATGGAGAAACTAGGC
CTTGGCTTAGATGATGAGAGCAACAACCAGCAGGCTGCAGCCACCCAGAGCCCAGGCGATTCTCGCCGCC
TGAGTATCCAGCGCTGCATCCAGTCTCTGGTCCATGCTTGCCAGTGTCGGAATGCCAATTGCTCACTGCC
ATCCTGCCAGAAGATGAAGCGGGTTGTGCAGCATACCAAGGGTTGCAAACGGAAAACCAATGGCGGGTGC
CCCATCTGCAAGCAGCTCATTGCCCTCTGCTGCTACCATGCCAAGCACTGCCAGGAGAACAAATGCCCGG
TGCCGTTCTGCCTAAACATCAAGCAGAAGCTCCGGCAGCAACAGCTGCAGCACCGACTACAGCAGGCCCA
AATGCTTCGCAGGAGGATGGCCAGCATGCAGCGGACTGGTGTGGTTGGGCAGCAACAGGGCCTCCCTTCC
CCCACTCCTGCCACTCCAACGACACCAACTGGCCAACAGCCAACCACCCCGCAGACGCCCCAGCCCACTT
CTCAGCCTCAGCCTACCCCTCCCAATAGCATGCCACCCTACTTGCCCAGGACTCAAGCTGCTGGCCCTGT
GTCCCAGGGTAAGGCAGCAGGCCAGGTGACCCCTCCAACCCCTCCTCAGACTGCTCAGCCACCCCTTCCA
GGGCCCGGAGGAGACTACAAGGACGACGATGACAAGTCGGCCGCTGGAGGATACCCCTACGACGTGCCCG
ACTACGCCTAGGTTAACATCGATAAAATAAAAGATTTTATTTAGTCTCCAGAAAAAGGGGGGAATGAAAG
ACCCCACCTGTAGGTTTGGCAAGCTAGCTTAAGTAACGCCATTTTGCAAGGCATGGAAAAATACATAACT
GAGAATAGAGAAGTTCAGATCAAGGTCAGGAACAGATGGAACAGCTGAATATGGGCCAAACAGGATATCT
GTGGTAAGCAGTTCCTGCCCCGGCTCAGGGCCAAGAACAGATGGAACAGCTGAATATGGGCCAAACAGGA
TATCTGTGGTAAGCAGTTCCTGCCCCGGCTCAGGGCCAAGAACAGATGGTCCCCAGATGCGGTCCAGCCC
TCAGCAGTTTCTAGAGAACCATCAGATGTTTCCAGGGTGCCCCAAGGACCTGAAATGACCCTGTGCCTTA
TTTGAACTAACCAATCAGTTCGCTTCTCGCTTCTGTTCGCGCGCTTCTGCTCCCCGAGCTCAATAAAAGA
GCCCACAACCCCTCACTCGGGGCGCCAGTCCTCCGATTGACTGAGTCGCCCGGGTACCCGTGTATCCAAT
AAACCCTCTTGCAGTTGCATCCGACTTGTGGTCTCGCTGTTCCTTGGGAGGGTCTCCTCTGAGTGATTGA
CTACCCGTCAGCGGGGGTCTTTCATTTGGGGGCTCGTCCGGGATCGGGAGACCCCTGCCCAGGGACCACC
GACCCACCACCGGGAGGTAAGCTGGCTGCCTCGCGCGTTTCGGTGATGACGGTGAAAACCTCTGACACAT
GCAGCTCCCGGAGACGGTCACAGCTTGTCTGTAAGCGGATGCCGGGAGCAGACAAGCCCGTCAGGGCGCG
TCAGCGGGTGTTGGCGGGTGTCGGGGCGCAGCCATGACCCAGTCACGTAGCGATAGCGGAGTGTATACTG
GCTTAACTATGCGGCATCAGAGCAGATTGTACTGAGAGTGCACCATATGCGGTGTGAAATACCGCACAGA
TGCGTAAGGAGAAAATACCGCATCAGGCGCTCTTCCGCTTCCTCGCTCACTGACTCGCTGCGCTCGGTCG
TTCGGCTGCGGCGAGCGGTATCAGCTCACTCAAAGGCGGTAATACGGTTATCCACAGAATCAGGGGATAA
CGCAGGAAAGAACATGTGAGCAAAAGGCCAGCAAAAGGCCAGGAACCGTAAAAAGGCCGCGTTGCTGGCG
TTTTTCCATAGGCTCCGCCCCCCTGACGAGCATCACAAAAATCGACGCTCAAGTCAGAGGTGGCGAAACC
CGACAGGACTATAAAGATACCAGGCGTTTCCCCCTGGAAGCTCCCTCGTGCGCTCTCCTGTTCCGACCCT
GCCGCTTACCGGATACCTGTCCGCCTTTCTCCCTTCGGGAAGCGTGGCGCTTTCTCATAGCTCACGCTGT
AGGTATCTCAGTTCGGTGTAGGTCGTTCGCTCCAAGCTGGGCTGTGTGCACGAACCCCCCGTTCAGCCCG
ACCGCTGCGCCTTATCCGGTAACTATCGTCTTGAGTCCAACCCGGTAAGACACGACTTATCGCCACTGGC
AGCAGCCACTGGTAACAGGATTAGCAGAGCGAGGTATGTAGGCGGTGCTACAGAGTTCTTGAAGTGGTGG
CCTAACTACGGCTACACTAGAAGGACAGTATTTGGTATCTGCGCTCTGCTGAAGCCAGTTACCTTCGGAA
AAAGAGTTGGTAGCTCTTGATCCGGCAAACAAACCACCGCTGGTAGCGGTGGTTTTTTTGTTTGCAAGCA
GCAGATTACGCGCAGAAAAAAAGGATCTCAAGAAGATCCTTTGATCTTTTCTACGGGGTCTGACGCTCAG
TGGAACGAAAACTCACGTTAAGGGATTTTGGTCATGAGATTATCAAAAAGGATCTTCACCTAGATCCTTT
TAAATTAAAAATGAAGTTTTAAATCAATCTAAAGTATATATGAGTAAACTTGGTCTGACAGTTACCAATG
CTTAATCAGTGAGGCACCTATCTCAGCGATCTGTCTATTTCGTTCATCCATAGTTGCCTGACTCCCCGTC
GTGTAGATAACTACGATACGGGAGGGCTTACCATCTGGCCCCAGTGCTGCAATGATACCGCGAGACCCAC
GCTCACCGGCTCCAGATTTATCAGCAATAAACCAGCCAGCCGGAAGGGCCGAGCGCAGAAGTGGTCCTGC
AACTTTATCCGCCTCCATCCAGTCTATTAATTGTTGCCGGGAAGCTAGAGTAAGTAGTTCGCCAGTTAAT
AGTTTGCGCAACGTTGTTGCCATTGCTGCAGGCATCGTGGTGTCACGCTCGTCGTTTGGTATGGCTTCAT
TCAGCTCCGGTTCCCAACGATCAAGGCGAGTTACATGATCCCCCATGTTGTGCAAAAAAGCGGTTAGCTC
CTTCGGTCCTCCGATCGTTGTCAGAAGTAAGTTGGCCGCAGTGTTATCACTCATGGTTATGGCAGCACTG
CATAATTCTCTTACTGTCATGCCATCCGTAAGATGCTTTTCTGTGACTGGTGAGTACTCAACCAAGTCAT
TCTGAGAATAGTGTATGCGGCGACCGAGTTGCTCTTGCCCGGCGTCAACACGGGATAATACCGCGCCACA
TAGCAGAACTTTAAAAGTGCTCATCATTGGAAAACGTTCTTCGGGGCGAAAACTCTCAAGGATCTTACCG
CTGTTGAGATCCAGTTCGATGTAACCCACTCGTGCACCCAACTGATCTTCAGCATCTTTTACTTTCACCA
GCGTTTCTGGGTGAGCAAAAACAGGAAGGCAAAATGCCGCAAAAAAGGGAATAAGGGCGACACGGAAATG
TTGAATACTCATACTCTTCCTTTTTCAATATTATTGAAGCATTTATCAGGGTTATTGTCTCATGAGCGGA
TACATATTTGAATGTATTTAGAAAAATAAACAAATAGGGGTTCCGCGCACATTTCCCCGAAAAGTGCCAC
CTGACGTCTAAGAAACCATTATTATCATGACATTAACCTATAAAAATAGGCGTATCACGAGGCCCTTTCG
TCTTCAAGAATTCATACCAGATCACCGAAAACTGTCCTCCAAATGTGTCCCCCTCACACTCCCAAATTCG
CGGGCTTCTGCCTCTTAGACCACTCTACCCTATTCCCCACACTCACCGGAGCCAAAGCCGCGGCCCTTCC
GTTTCTTTGCTTTTGAAAGACCCCACCCGTAGGTGGCAAGCTAGCTTAAGTAACGCCACTTTGCAAGGCA
TGGAAAAATACATAACTGAGAATAGAAAAGTTCAGATCAAGGTCAGGAACAAAGAAACAGCTGAATACCA
AACAGGATATCTGTGGTAAGCGGTTCCTGCCCCGGCTCAGGGCCAAGAACAGATGAGACAGCTGAGTGAT
GGGCCAAACAGGATATCTGTGGTAAGCAGTTCCTGCCCCGGCTCGGGGCCAAGAACAGATGGTCCCCAGA
TGCGGTCCAGCCCTCAGCAGTTTCTAGTGAATCATCAGATGTTTCCAGGGTGCCCCAAGGACCTGAAAAT
GACCCTGTACCTTATTTGAACTAACCAATCAGTTCGCTTCTCGCTTCTGTTCGCGCGCTTCCGCTCTCCG
AGCTCAATAAAAGAGCCCACAACCCCTCACTCGGCGCGCCAGTCTTCCGATAGACTGCGTCGCCCGGGTA
CCCGTATTCCCAATAAAGCCTCTTGCTGTTTGCATCCGAATCGTGGTCTCGCTGTTCCTTGGGAGGGTCT
CCTCTGAGTGATTGACTACCCACGACGGGGGTCTTTCATTTGGGGGCTCGTCCGGGATTTGGAGACCCCT
GCCCAGGGACCACCGACCCACCACCGGGAGGTAAGCTGGCCAGCAACTTATCTGTGTCTGTCCGATTGTC
TAGTGTCTATGTTTGATGTTATGCGCCTGCGTCTGTACTAGTTAGCTAACTAGCTCTGTATCTGGCGGAC
CCGTGGTGGAACTGACGAGTTCTGAACACCCGGCCGCAACCCTGGGAGACGTCCCAGGGACTTTGGGGGC
CGTTTTTGTGGCCCGACCTGAGGAAGGGAGTCGATGTGGAATCCGACCCCGTCAGGATATGTGGTTCTGG
TAGGAGACGAGAACCTAAAACAGTTCCCGCCTCCGTCTGAATTTTTGCTTTCGGTTTGGAACCGAAGCCG
CGCGTCTTGTCTGCTGCAGCGCTGCAGCATCGTTCTGTGTTGTCTCTGTCTGACTGTGTTTCTGTATTTG
TCTGAAAATTAGGGCCAGACTGTTACCACTCCCTTAAGTTTGACCTTAGGTCACTGGAAAGATGTCGAGC
GGATCGCTCACAACCAGTCGGTAGATGTCAAGAAGAGACGTTGGGTTACCTTCTGCTCTGCAGAATGGCC
AACCTTTAACGTCGGATGGCCGCGAGACGGCACCTTTAACCGAGACCTCATCACCCAGGTTAAGATCAAG
GTCTTTTCACCTGGCCCGCATGGACACCCAGACCAGGTCCCCTACATCGTGACCTGGGAAGCCTTGGCTT
TTGACCCCCCTCCCTGGGTCAAGCCCTTTGTACACCCTAAGCCTCCGCCTCCTCTTCCTCCATCCGCCCC
GTCTCTCCCCCTTGAACCTCCTCGTTCGACCCCGCCTCGATCCTCCCTTTATCCAGCCCTCACTCCTTCT
CTAGGCGCCGGAATTCCGATCTGATCAAGAGACAGGATGGGGTCGTTTCGCATGGCCAAGCCTTTGTCTC
AAGAAGAATCCACCCTCATTGAAAGAGCAACGGCTACAATCAACAGCATCCCCATCTCTGAAGACTACAG
CGTCGCCAGCGCAGCTCTCTCTAGCGACGGCCGCATCTTCACTGGTGTCAATGTATATCATTTTACTGGG
GGACCTTGTGCAGAACTCGTGGTGCTGGGCACTGCTGCTGCTGCGGCAGCTGGCAACCTGACTTGTATCG
TCGCGATCGGAAATGAGAACAGGGGCATCTTGAGCCCCTGCGGACGGTGCCGACAGGTGCTTCTCGATCT
GCATCCTGGGATCAAAGCCATAGTGAAGGACAGTGATGGACAGCCGACGGCAGTTGGGATTCGTGAATTG
CTGCCCTCTGGTTATGTGTGGGAGGGCTAAGCGGGACTCTGGGGTTCGAAATGACCGACCAAGCGACGCC
CAACCTGCCATCACGAGATTTCGATTCCACCGCCGCCTTCTATGAAAGGTTGGGCTTCGGAATCGTTTTC
CGGGACGCCGGCTGGATGATCCTCCAGCGCGGGGATCTCATGCTGGAGTTCTTCGCCCACCCCGGGCTCG
ATCCCCTCGCGAGTTGGTTCAGCTGCTGCCTGAGGCTGGACGACCTCGCGGAGTTCTACCGGCAGTGCAA
ATCCGTCGGCATCCAGGAAACCAGCAGCGGCTATCCGCGCATCCATGCCCCCGAACTGCAGGAGTGGGGA
GGCACGATGGCCGCTTTGGTCGAGGCGGATCCGGCCATTAGCCATATTATTCATTGGTTATATAGCATAA
ATCAATATTGGCTATTGGCCATTGCATACGTTGTATCCATATCATAATATGTACATTTATATTGGCTCAT
GTCCAACATTACCGCCATGTT
Features (pLannotate 1.2.2; 18 found; start..end, strand, type, name):
      1..380     +  enhancer       CMV enhancer: human cytomegalovirus immediate early enhancer
    381..584     +  promoter       CMV promoter: human cytomegalovirus (CMV) immediate early promoter
    695..2105    +  CDS            p300 core (fragment): catalytic histone acetyltransferase core of the human E1A-associated protein p300 (Delvecchio et al., 2013); EP300
   2886..2906    +  CDS            FLAG (fragment): FLAG® epitope tag, followed by an enterokinase cleavage site
   3003..3596    +  LTR            LTR: long terminal repeat from Moloney murine leukemia virus
   3665..3705    +  CDS            rop (fragment): Rop protein, which maintains plasmids at low copy number; rop
   3807..3947    +  misc_feature   bom: basis of mobility region from pBR322
   4133..4721    -  rep_origin     ori: high-copy-number ColE1/pMB1/pBR322/pUC origin of replication
   4892..5752    -  CDS            AmpR: β-lactamase; bla; confers resistance to ampicillin, carbenicillin, and related antibiotics
   5753..5857    -  promoter       AmpR promoter: bla
   6104..6211    +  LTR            3' LTR (ΔU3) (fragment): self-inactivating 3' long terminal repeat (LTR) from Moloney murine leukemia virus
   6228..6285    +  LTR            LTR (fragment): long terminal repeat from Moloney murine leukemia virus
   6299..6362    +  LTR            LTR (fragment): long terminal repeat from Moloney murine leukemia virus
   6515..6690    +  LTR            5' LTR (truncated): truncated long terminal repeat from Moloney murine sarcoma virus
   6812..7086    +  misc_feature   MESV Ψ (fragment): packaging signal of murine embryonic stem cell virus
   7153..7569    +  CDS            gag (truncated): truncated Moloney murine leukemia virus (MMLV) gag gene lacking the start codon
   7612..8010    +  CDS            BSD: blasticidin S deaminase; Aspergillus terreus BSD; confers resistance to blasticidin
   8031..8384    +  CDS            ble (fragment): BLE_KLEPN - Experimental evidence at protein level: Swiss-Prot protein existence level 1. Binding protein with a strong affinity to the bleomycin family of antibiotics. Binds to CL990; an antimitotic-antibiotic compound. From Klebsiella pneumoniae.
