[The description below was written by a language model from this plasmid's Addgene catalogue record and pLannotate feature annotations shown in this document.]
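Description:
pLB(N)CX AT-CH3-FLAG-HA WY is an 8.5 kb gammaretroviral (Moloney murine leukemia virus-type) expression vector built on the pLB(N)CX backbone, a blasticidin-selectable vector of the LNCX layout. In bacteria it is maintained through a ColE1/pMB1-type origin with an ampicillin resistance gene; pBR322-derived remnants (a bom site and a small rop fragment) are also annotated. The proviral portion runs from a 5' LTR region, detected as several MoMLV/MoMSV LTR fragments, through a Ψ packaging signal and a truncated, start-codon-less gag segment that extends the packaging region, to a full MoMLV LTR at the 3' end. Downstream of gag sits the blasticidin S deaminase gene, which is positioned to be expressed from the LTR-driven transcript and allows selection of transduced mammalian cells. A partial bleomycin-binding protein (ble) sequence annotated just after it appears to be a remnant rather than a listed marker.

The payload is expressed from an internal CMV immediate-early enhancer/promoter. It is a partial human EP300 (p300) coding sequence covering only the acetyltransferase (AT) and CH3 domains, cloned between HindIII and HpaI and carrying C-terminal FLAG and HA epitope tags. The automated annotation picks up only the p300 catalytic core and a FLAG fragment, not the CH3 portion or the HA tag. The fragment bears the W1466A and Y1467S substitutions in the AT domain. The record does not state their functional effect, but the "WY" designation marks this construct as the mutant form of the AT-CH3 fragment. The vector is suited to producing retroviral particles for stable expression of the tagged fragment, and the associated work concerned targeting of p300/CBP coactivators by simian virus 40 through p53.
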