Addgene plasmid #133725: pLB(N)CX AT-CH3-FLAG-HA WY
Purpose: Retroviral vector with CMV promoter driving mutant form of acetyltransferase and CH3 domains fragment of human p300 (EP300) (WY1466-1467AS in AT domain).
Depositing lab: James A. DeCaprio. Depositing organization: Dana-Farber Cancer Institute. Publication: Targeting of p300/CREB binding protein coactivators by simian virus 40 is mediated through p53. Borger DR, DeCaprio JA. J Virol. 2006 May . 80(9):4292-303. 10.1128/JVI.80.9.4292-4303.2006 PubMed 16611888.
Backbone
  Vector backbone: pLB(N)CX
  Backbone size w/o insert (bp): 6229
  Total vector size (bp): 8491
  Vector type: Retroviral
  Selectable markers: Blasticidin
Growth in bacteria
  Bacterial resistance: Ampicillin, 100 μg/mL
  Growth temperature: 37°C
  Growth strain: NEB Stable
  Copy number: Unknown
Gene/Insert
  Gene/Insert name: EP300 (alt name: p300 acetyltransferase CH3 fragment)
  Species: H. sapiens (human)
  Mutation: partial (not complete) p300 fragment, AT and CH3 domains only; W1466A, Y1467S
  Entrez Gene: EP300 (a.k.a. KAT3B, MKHK2, RSTS2, p300)
  Tag / fusion protein: Flag (C terminal on insert); HA (C terminal on insert)
  Cloning method: Restriction Enzyme; 5′ cloning site HindIII (not destroyed); 3′ cloning site HpaI (not destroyed)
  Sequencing primers: 5′ pLNXC F - agctcgtttagtgaaccgtcagatcg; 3′ pLNCX R - acctacaggtggggtctttcattccc
Terms and licenses: Academic/Nonprofit Terms; Industry Terms: Not Available to Industry
Depositor comments: HMS clone ID number: HsCD00061647. Please see Supplemental Documents > Depositors Notes for more cloning information.
How to cite: pLB(N)CX AT-CH3-FLAG-HA WY was a gift from James A. DeCaprio (Addgene plasmid # 133725 ; http://n2t.net/addgene:133725 ; RRID:Addgene_133725)
